Addgene plasmid #196721: lenti-Cas9-Exo-Blast-BFP
Purpose: Sortable and selectable SpCas9 fused to exodeoxyribonuclease I (sbcB) from E. coli. For the creation of longer deletions.
Depositing lab: Bernhard Schmierer. Depositing organization: Karolinska Institutet.
Backbone
  Vector backbone: lenti dCas9-VP64_Blast (#61425)
  Backbone manufacturer: Feng Zhang Lab
  Vector type: Lentiviral, CRISPR
  Selectable markers: Blasticidin ; BFP
Growth in bacteria
  Bacterial resistance: Ampicillin, 100 μg/mL
  Growth temperature: 30°C
  Growth strain: NEB Stable
  Copy number: Unknown
Gene/Insert
  Gene/Insert name: Cas9-Exo1-T2A-BSD-TagBFP
  Species: S. pyogenes, E.coli
  Promoter: EF1a
  Tag / fusion protein: Nucleoplasmin NLS (N terminal on insert); SV40 NLS (C terminal on insert)
  Cloning method: Unknown
Terms and licenses: Academic/Nonprofit Terms; Industry Terms: Not Available to Industry
How to cite: lenti-Cas9-Exo-Blast-BFP was a gift from Bernhard Schmierer (Addgene plasmid # 196721 ; http://n2t.net/addgene:196721 ; RRID:Addgene_196721)
