[The description below was written by a language model from this plasmid's Addgene catalogue record and pLannotate feature annotations shown in this document.]
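Description:
lenti-Cas9-Exo-Blast-BFP is a 16.1 kb lentiviral CRISPR vector built on the lenti dCas9-VP64_Blast backbone. It delivers a nuclease-active Streptococcus pyogenes Cas9 fused to the E. coli exodeoxyribonuclease I (sbcB). In bacteria it is maintained through a high-copy ColE1/pUC-type origin with ampicillin resistance (AmpR); an f1 origin is also present. The viral portion has a third-generation-style layout. A CMV enhancer/promoter drives a truncated HIV-1 5' LTR, followed by the Ψ packaging signal with a gag fragment, the RRE for Rev-dependent export of the genomic RNA, and the cPPT/CTS. Downstream of the cargo lie a WPRE, which boosts transcript expression, the 3' LTR (annotated as a second truncated LTR) and a bGH polyadenylation signal. Outside the LTRs the backbone carries an SV40/EM7-driven BleoR cassette, which would not be packaged into virus.

The payload is a single EF-1α-driven open reading frame. A nucleoplasmin NLS precedes SpCas9, which the annotation splits into N- and C-terminal portions that are contiguous. The sbcB coding sequence follows, and the catalogue entry lists an SV40 NLS at the C terminus of the insert, although the feature table does not annotate it. According to the insert name, a T2A self-cleaving peptide (also not annotated) separates the nuclease fusion from blasticidin S deaminase joined to TagBFP. Transduced cells can therefore be selected with blasticidin or sorted by blue fluorescence. No guide RNA cassette is annotated, so guides presumably have to be supplied separately. The stated purpose is to generate longer deletions at Cas9 target sites, with the tethered single-strand exonuclease expected to act on the DNA ends left by cleavage.
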