Features (pLannotate 1.2.2; 37 found; start..end, strand, type, name):
     19..607     -  rep_origin     ori: high-copy-number ColE1/pMB1/pBR322/pUC origin of replication
    778..1638    -  CDS            AmpR: β-lactamase; bla; confers resistance to ampicillin, carbenicillin, and related antibiotics
   1639..1743    -  promoter       AmpR promoter: bla
   1802..1854    -  misc_feature   bom (fragment): basis of mobility region from pBR322
   2009..2388    +  enhancer       CMV enhancer: human cytomegalovirus immediate early enhancer
   2389..2588    +  promoter       CMV promoter: human cytomegalovirus (CMV) immediate early promoter
   2606..2786    +  LTR            5' LTR (truncated): truncated 5' long terminal repeat (LTR) from HIV-1
   2833..2958    +  misc_feature   HIV-1 Ψ: packaging signal of human immunodeficiency virus type 1
   2942..3305    +  CDS            HIV-1 gag (fragment): gag protein from human immunodeficiency virus 1; gag
   3451..3684    +  misc_feature   RRE: The Rev response element (RRE) of HIV-1 allows for Rev-dependent mRNA export from the nucleus to the cytoplasm.
   4061..4161    +  CDS            Rev (fragment): human immunodeficiency virus 1 (HIV-1) Rev protein; rev; enhances nuclear export of unspliced and incompletely spliced viral mRNAs
   4211..4328    +  misc_feature   cPPT/CTS: central polypurine tract and central termination sequence of HIV-1
   4385..4451    +  CDS            small t antigen (fragment): SV40 (simian virus 40) small t antigen
   4458..5636    +  promoter       EF-1α promoter: strong constitutive promoter for human elongation factor EF-1α
   5652..5699    +  CDS            nucleoplasmin NLS: bipartite nuclear localization signal from nucleoplasmin
   5700..7301    +  CDS            Cas9(N): N-terminal portion of Streptococcus pyogenes Cas9 (Zetsche et al., 2015)
   7302..9800    +  CDS            Cas9(C): C-terminal portion of Streptococcus pyogenes Cas9 (Zetsche et al., 2015)
   9936..11354   +  CDS            sbcB: EX1_ECOLI - Also known as cpeA, xonA. Experimental evidence at protein level: Swiss-Prot protein existence level 1. Degrades single-stranded DNA (ssDNA) in a highly processive manner (PubMed:23609540). Also functions as a DNA deoxyribophosphodiesterase that releases deoxyribose-phosphate moieties following the cleavage of DNA at an apurinic/apyrimidinic (AP) site by either an AP endonuclease or AP lyase (PubMed:1329027). From Escherichia coli (strain K12).
  11445..11840   +  CDS            BSD: blasticidin S deaminase; Aspergillus terreus BSD; confers resistance to blasticidin
  11862..12560   +  CDS            TagBFP: monomeric blue fluorescent protein mammalian codon-optimized
  12561..12582   +  misc_feature   MCS (fragment): pBluescript multiple cloning site
  12585..13173   +  misc_feature   WPRE: woodchuck hepatitis virus posttranscriptional regulatory element
  13110..13691   +  CDS            nef (fragment): NEF_HV1H2 - Experimental evidence at protein level: Swiss-Prot protein existence level 1. Extracellular Nef protein targets CD4(+) T-lymphocytes for apoptosis by interacting with CXCR4 surface receptors. From Human immunodeficiency virus type 1 group M subtype B (isolate HXB2) (HIV-1).
  13698..13878   +  LTR            5' LTR (truncated): truncated 5' long terminal repeat (LTR) from HIV-1
  13910..14134   +  polyA_signal   bGH poly(A) signal: bovine growth hormone polyadenylation signal
  14138..14159   +  promoter       SV40 promoter (fragment): SV40 enhancer and early promoter
  14180..14608   +  rep_origin     f1 ori (sequence partly withheld): f1 bacteriophage origin of replication; arrow indicates direction of (+) strand synthesis
  14622..14951   +  promoter       SV40 promoter: SV40 enhancer and early promoter
  14999..15046   +  promoter       EM7 promoter: synthetic bacterial promoter&nbsp
  15065..15439   +  CDS            BleoR: antibiotic-binding protein; Sh ble from Streptoalloteichus hindustanus; confers resistance to bleomycin, phleomycin, and Zeocin™
  15449..15574   +  CDS            ble (fragment): BLE_KLEPN - Experimental evidence at protein level: Swiss-Prot protein existence level 1. Binding protein with a strong affinity to the bleomycin family of antibiotics. Binds to CL990; an antimitotic-antibiotic compound. From Klebsiella pneumoniae.
  15569..15690   +  polyA_signal   SV40 poly(A) signal: SV40 polyadenylation signal
  15761..15783   -  protein_bind   lac operator (fragment): The lac repressor binds to the lac operator to inhibit transcription in E. coli. This inhibition can be relieved by adding lactose or isopropyl-β-D-thiogalactopyranoside (IPTG). lac repressor encoded by lacI
  15787..15817   -  promoter       lac promoter: promoter for the E. coli lac operon
  15832..15853   -  protein_bind   CAP binding site: CAP binding activates transcription in the presence of cAMP. E. coli catabolite activator protein
  15866..15958   -  CDS            lacI (fragment): lac repressor; lacI; The lac repressor binds to the lac operator to inhibit transcription in E. coli. This inhibition can be relieved by adding lactose or isopropyl-β-D-thiogalactopyranoside (IPTG).
  15960..16093   -  rep_origin     RSF ori (fragment): Plasmids containing the RSF 1030 origin of replication can be propagated in E. coli cells that contain additional plasmids with compatible origins.
>Addgene plasmid #196721 | lenti-Cas9-Exo-Blast-BFP | addgene full sequence | sequence record 389753 | Addgene NGS Result
GGCCGCGTTGCTGGCGTTTTTCCATAGGCTCCGCCCCCCTGACGAGCATCACAAAAATCGACGCTCAAGT
CAGAGGTGGCGAAACCCGACAGGACTATAAAGATACCAGGCGTTTCCCCCTGGAAGCTCCCTCGTGCGCT
CTCCTGTTCCGACCCTGCCGCTTACCGGATACCTGTCCGCCTTTCTCCCTTCGGGAAGCGTGGCGCTTTC
TCATAGCTCACGCTGTAGGTATCTCAGTTCGGTGTAGGTCGTTCGCTCCAAGCTGGGCTGTGTGCACGAA
CCCCCCGTTCAGCCCGACCGCTGCGCCTTATCCGGTAACTATCGTCTTGAGTCCAACCCGGTAAGACACG
ACTTATCGCCACTGGCAGCAGCCACTGGTAACAGGATTAGCAGAGCGAGGTATGTAGGCGGTGCTACAGA
GTTCTTGAAGTGGTGGCCTAACTACGGCTACACTAGAAGAACAGTATTTGGTATCTGCGCTCTGCTGAAG
CCAGTTACCTTCGGAAAAAGAGTTGGTAGCTCTTGATCCGGCAAACAAACCACCGCTGGTAGCGGTGGTT
TTTTTGTTTGCAAGCAGCAGATTACGCGCAGAAAAAAAGGATCTCAAGAAGATCCTTTGATCTTTTCTAC
GGGGTCTGACGCTCAGTGGAACGAAAACTCACGTTAAGGGATTTTGGTCATGAGATTATCAAAAAGGATC
TTCACCTAGATCCTTTTAAATTAAAAATGAAGTTTTAAATCAATCTAAAGTATATATGAGTAAACTTGGT
CTGACAGTTACCAATGCTTAATCAGTGAGGCACCTATCTCAGCGATCTGTCTATTTCGTTCATCCATAGT
TGCCTGACTCCCCGTCGTGTAGATAACTACGATACGGGAGGGCTTACCATCTGGCCCCAGTGCTGCAATG
ATACCGCGAGACCCACGCTCACCGGCTCCAGATTTATCAGCAATAAACCAGCCAGCCGGAAGGGCCGAGC
GCAGAAGTGGTCCTGCAACTTTATCCGCCTCCATCCAGTCTATTAATTGTTGCCGGGAAGCTAGAGTAAG
TAGTTCGCCAGTTAATAGTTTGCGCAACGTTGTTGCCATTGCTACAGGCATCGTGGTGTCACGCTCGTCG
TTTGGTATGGCTTCATTCAGCTCCGGTTCCCAACGATCAAGGCGAGTTACATGATCCCCCATGTTGTGCA
AAAAAGCGGTTAGCTCCTTCGGTCCTCCGATCGTTGTCAGAAGTAAGTTGGCCGCAGTGTTATCACTCAT
GGTTATGGCAGCACTGCATAATTCTCTTACTGTCATGCCATCCGTAAGATGCTTTTCTGTGACTGGTGAG
TACTCAACCAAGTCATTCTGAGAATAGTGTATGCGGCGACCGAGTTGCTCTTGCCCGGCGTCAATACGGG
ATAATACCGCGCCACATAGCAGAACTTTAAAAGTGCTCATCATTGGAAAACGTTCTTCGGGGCGAAAACT
CTCAAGGATCTTACCGCTGTTGAGATCCAGTTCGATGTAACCCACTCGTGCACCCAACTGATCTTCAGCA
TCTTTTACTTTCACCAGCGTTTCTGGGTGAGCAAAAACAGGAAGGCAAAATGCCGCAAAAAAGGGAATAA
GGGCGACACGGAAATGTTGAATACTCATACTCTTCCTTTTTCAATATTATTGAAGCATTTATCAGGGTTA
TTGTCTCATGAGCGGATACATATTTGAATGTATTTAGAAAAATAAACAAATAGGGGTTCCGCGCACATTT
CCCCGAAAAGTGCCACCTGACGTCGACGGATCGGGAGATCTCCCGATCCCCTATGGTGCACTCTCAGTAC
AATCTGCTCTGATGCCGCATAGTTAAGCCAGTATCTGCTCCCTGCTTGTGTGTTGGAGGTCGCTGAGTAG
TGCGCGAGCAAAATTTAAGCTACAACAAGGCAAGGCTTGACCGACAATTGCATGAAGAATCTGCTTAGGG
TTAGGCGTTTTGCGCTGCTTCGCGATGTACGGGCCAGATATACGCGTTGACATTGATTATTGACTAGTTA
TTAATAGTAATCAATTACGGGGTCATTAGTTCATAGCCCATATATGGAGTTCCGCGTTACATAACTTACG
GTAAATGGCCCGCCTGGCTGACCGCCCAACGACCCCCGCCCATTGACGTCAATAATGACGTATGTTCCCA
TAGTAACGCCAATAGGGACTTTCCATTGACGTCAATGGGTGGAGTATTTACGGTAAACTGCCCACTTGGC
AGTACATCAAGTGTATCATATGCCAAGTACGCCCCCTATTGACGTCAATGACGGTAAATGGCCCGCCTGG
CATTATGCCCAGTACATGACCTTATGGGACTTTCCTACTTGGCAGTACATCTACGTATTAGTCATCGCTA
TTACCATGGTGATGCGGTTTTGGCAGTACATCAATGGGCGTGGATAGCGGTTTGACTCACGGGGATTTCC
AAGTCTCCACCCCATTGACGTCAATGGGAGTTTGTTTTGGCACCAAAATCAACGGGACTTTCCAAAATGT
CGTAACAACTCCGCCCCATTGACGCAAATGGGCGGTAGGCGTGTACGGTGGGAGGTCTATATAAGCAGCG
CGTTTTGCCTGTACTGGGTCTCTCTGGTTAGACCAGATCTGAGCCTGGGAGCTCTCTGGCTAACTAGGGA
ACCCACTGCTTAAGCCTCAATAAAGCTTGCCTTGAGTGCTTCAAGTAGTGTGTGCCCGTCTGTTGTGTGA
CTCTGGTAACTAGAGATCCCTCAGACCCTTTTAGTCAGTGTGGAAAATCTCTAGCAGTGGCGCCCGAACA
GGGACTTGAAAGCGAAAGGGAAACCAGAGGAGCTCTCTCGACGCAGGACTCGGCTTGCTGAAGCGCGCAC
GGCAAGAGGCGAGGGGCGGCGACTGGTGAGTACGCCAAAAATTTTGACTAGCGGAGGCTAGAAGGAGAGA
GATGGGTGCGAGAGCGTCAGTATTAAGCGGGGGAGAATTAGATCGCGATGGGAAAAAATTCGGTTAAGGC
CAGGGGGAAAGAAAAAATATAAATTAAAACATATAGTATGGGCAAGCAGGGAGCTAGAACGATTCGCAGT
TAATCCTGGCCTGTTAGAAACATCAGAAGGCTGTAGACAAATACTGGGACAGCTACAACCATCCCTTCAG
ACAGGATCAGAAGAACTTAGATCATTATATAATACAGTAGCAACCCTCTATTGTGTGCATCAAAGGATAG
AGATAAAAGACACCAAGGAAGCTTTAGACAAGATAGAGGAAGAGCAAAACAAAAGTAAGACCACCGCACA
GCAAGCGGCCGCTGATCTTCAGACCTGGAGGAGGAGATATGAGGGACAATTGGAGAAGTGAATTATATAA
ATATAAAGTAGTAAAAATTGAACCATTAGGAGTAGCACCCACCAAGGCAAAGAGAAGAGTGGTGCAGAGA
GAAAAAAGAGCAGTGGGAATAGGAGCTTTGTTCCTTGGGTTCTTGGGAGCAGCAGGAAGCACTATGGGCG
CAGCGTCAATGACGCTGACGGTACAGGCCAGACAATTATTGTCTGGTATAGTGCAGCAGCAGAACAATTT
GCTGAGGGCTATTGAGGCGCAACAGCATCTGTTGCAACTCACAGTCTGGGGCATCAAGCAGCTCCAGGCA
AGAATCCTGGCTGTGGAAAGATACCTAAAGGATCAACAGCTCCTGGGGATTTGGGGTTGCTCTGGAAAAC
TCATTTGCACCACTGCTGTGCCTTGGAATGCTAGTTGGAGTAATAAATCTCTGGAACAGATTTGGAATCA
CACGACCTGGATGGAGTGGGACAGAGAAATTAACAATTACACAAGCTTAATACACTCCTTAATTGAAGAA
TCGCAAAACCAGCAAGAAAAGAATGAACAAGAATTATTGGAATTAGATAAATGGGCAAGTTTGTGGAATT
GGTTTAACATAACAAATTGGCTGTGGTATATAAAATTATTCATAATGATAGTAGGAGGCTTGGTAGGTTT
AAGAATAGTTTTTGCTGTACTTTCTATAGTGAATAGAGTTAGGCAGGGATATTCACCATTATCGTTTCAG
ACCCACCTCCCAACCCCGAGGGGACCCGACAGGCCCGAAGGAATAGAAGAAGAAGGTGGAGAGAGAGACA
GAGACAGATCCATTCGATTAGTGAACGGATCGGCACTGCGTGCGCCAATTCTGCAGACAAATGGCAGTAT
TCATCCACAATTTTAAAAGAAAAGGGGGGATTGGGGGGTACAGTGCAGGGGAAAGAATAGTAGACATAAT
AGCAACAGACATACAAACTAAAGAATTACAAAAACAAATTACAAAAATTCAAAATTTTCGGGTTTATTAC
AGGGACAGCAGAGATCCAGTTTGGTTAATTAGCTAGCTGCAAAGATGGATAAAGTTTTAAACAGAGAGGA
ATCTTTGCAGCTAATGGACCTTCTAGGTCTTGAAAGGAGTGGGAATTGGCTCCGGTGCCCGTCAGTGGGC
AGAGCGCACATCGCCCACAGTCCCCGAGAAGTTGGGGGGAGGGGTCGGCAATTGAACCGGTGCCTAGAGA
AGGTGGCGCGGGGTAAACTGGGAAAGTGATGTCGTGTACTGGCTCCGCCTTTTTCCCGAGGGTGGGGGAG
AACCGTATATAAGTGCAGTAGTCGCCGTGAACGTTCTTTTTCGCAACGGGTTTGCCGCCAGAACACAGGT
AAGTGCCGTGTGTGGTTCCCGCGGGCCTGGCCTCTTTACGGGTTATGGCCCTTGCGTGCCTTGAATTACT
TCCACCTGGCTGCAGTACGTGATTCTTGATCCCGAGCTTCGGGTTGGAAGTGGGTGGGAGAGTTCGAGGC
CTTGCGCTTAAGGAGCCCCTTCGCCTCGTGCTTGAGTTGAGGCCTGGCCTGGGCGCTGGGGCCGCCGCGT
GCGAATCTGGTGGCACCTTCGCGCCTGTCTCGCTGCTTTCGATAAGTCTCTAGCCATTTAAAATTTTTGA
TGACCTGCTGCGACGCTTTTTTTCTGGCAAGATAGTCTTGTAAATGCGGGCCAAGATCTGCACACTGGTA
TTTCGGTTTTTGGGGCCGCGGGCGGCGACGGGGCCCGTGCGTCCCAGCGCACATGTTCGGCGAGGCGGGG
CCTGCGAGCGCGGCCACCGAGAATCGGACGGGGGTAGTCTCAAGCTGGCCGGCCTGCTCTGGTGCCTGGC
CTCGCGCCGCCGTGTATCGCCCCGCCCTGGGCGGCAAGGCTGGCCCGGTCGGCACCAGTTGCGTGAGCGG
AAAGATGGCCGCTTCCCGGCCCTGCTGCAGGGAGCTCAAAATGGAGGACGCGGCGCTCGGGAGAGCGGGC
GGGTGAGTCACCCACACAAAGGAAAAGGGCCTTTCCGTCCTCAGCCGTCGCTTCATGTGACTCCACGGAG
TACCGGGCGCCGTCCAGGCACCTCGATTAGTTCTCGAGCTTTTGGAGTACGTCGTCTTTAGGTTGGGGGG
AGGGGTTTTATGCGATGGAGTTTCCCCACACTGAGTGGGTGGAGACTGAAGTTAGGCCAGCTTGGCACTT
GATGTAATTCTCCTTGGAATTTGCCCTTTTTGAGTTTGGATCTTGGTTCATTCTCAAGCCTCAGACAGTG
GTTCAAAGTTTTTTTCTTCCATTTCAGGTGTCGTGACGTACGGCCACCATGAAAAGGCCGGCGGCCACGA
AAAAGGCCGGCCAGGCAAAAAAGAAAAAGGACAAGAAGTACAGCATCGGCCTGGACATCGGCACCAACTC
TGTGGGCTGGGCCGTGATCACCGACGAGTACAAGGTGCCCAGCAAGAAATTCAAGGTGCTGGGCAACACC
GACCGGCACAGCATCAAGAAGAACCTGATCGGAGCCCTGCTGTTCGACAGCGGCGAAACAGCCGAGGCCA
CCCGGCTGAAGAGAACCGCCAGAAGAAGATACACCAGACGGAAGAACCGGATCTGCTATCTGCAAGAGAT
CTTCAGCAACGAGATGGCCAAGGTGGACGACAGCTTCTTCCACAGACTGGAAGAGTCCTTCCTGGTGGAA
GAGGATAAGAAGCACGAGCGGCACCCCATCTTCGGCAACATCGTGGACGAGGTGGCCTACCACGAGAAGT
ACCCCACCATCTACCACCTGAGAAAGAAACTGGTGGACAGCACCGACAAGGCCGACCTGCGGCTGATCTA
TCTGGCCCTGGCCCACATGATCAAGTTCCGGGGCCACTTCCTGATCGAGGGCGACCTGAACCCCGACAAC
AGCGACGTGGACAAGCTGTTCATCCAGCTGGTGCAGACCTACAACCAGCTGTTCGAGGAAAACCCCATCA
ACGCCAGCGGCGTGGACGCCAAGGCCATCCTGTCTGCCAGACTGAGCAAGAGCAGACGGCTGGAAAATCT
GATCGCCCAGCTGCCCGGCGAGAAGAAGAATGGCCTGTTCGGAAACCTGATTGCCCTGAGCCTGGGCCTG
ACCCCCAACTTCAAGAGCAACTTCGACCTGGCCGAGGATGCCAAACTGCAGCTGAGCAAGGACACCTACG
ACGACGACCTGGACAACCTGCTGGCCCAGATCGGCGACCAGTACGCCGACCTGTTTCTGGCCGCCAAGAA
CCTGTCCGACGCCATCCTGCTGAGCGACATCCTGAGAGTGAACACCGAGATCACCAAGGCCCCCCTGAGC
GCCTCTATGATCAAGAGATACGACGAGCACCACCAGGACCTGACCCTGCTGAAAGCTCTCGTGCGGCAGC
AGCTGCCTGAGAAGTACAAAGAGATTTTCTTCGACCAGAGCAAGAACGGCTACGCCGGCTACATTGACGG
CGGAGCCAGCCAGGAAGAGTTCTACAAGTTCATCAAGCCCATCCTGGAAAAGATGGACGGCACCGAGGAA
CTGCTCGTGAAGCTGAACAGAGAGGACCTGCTGCGGAAGCAGCGGACCTTCGACAACGGCAGCATCCCCC
ACCAGATCCACCTGGGAGAGCTGCACGCCATTCTGCGGCGGCAGGAAGATTTTTACCCATTCCTGAAGGA
CAACCGGGAAAAGATCGAGAAGATCCTGACCTTCCGCATCCCCTACTACGTGGGCCCTCTGGCCAGGGGA
AACAGCAGATTCGCCTGGATGACCAGAAAGAGCGAGGAAACCATCACCCCCTGGAACTTCGAGGAAGTGG
TGGACAAGGGCGCTTCCGCCCAGAGCTTCATCGAGCGGATGACCAACTTCGATAAGAACCTGCCCAACGA
GAAGGTGCTGCCCAAGCACAGCCTGCTGTACGAGTACTTCACCGTGTATAACGAGCTGACCAAAGTGAAA
TACGTGACCGAGGGAATGAGAAAGCCCGCCTTCCTGAGCGGCGAGCAGAAAAAGGCCATCGTGGACCTGC
TGTTCAAGACCAACCGGAAAGTGACCGTGAAGCAGCTGAAAGAGGACTACTTCAAGAAAATCGAGTGCTT
CGACTCCGTGGAAATCTCCGGCGTGGAAGATCGGTTCAACGCCTCCCTGGGCACATACCACGATCTGCTG
AAAATTATCAAGGACAAGGACTTCCTGGACAATGAGGAAAACGAGGACATTCTGGAAGATATCGTGCTGA
CCCTGACACTGTTTGAGGACAGAGAGATGATCGAGGAACGGCTGAAAACCTATGCCCACCTGTTCGACGA
CAAAGTGATGAAGCAGCTGAAGCGGCGGAGATACACCGGCTGGGGCAGGCTGAGCCGGAAGCTGATCAAC
GGCATCCGGGACAAGCAGTCCGGCAAGACAATCCTGGATTTCCTGAAGTCCGACGGCTTCGCCAACAGAA
ACTTCATGCAGCTGATCCACGACGACAGCCTGACCTTTAAAGAGGACATCCAGAAAGCCCAGGTGTCCGG
CCAGGGCGATAGCCTGCACGAGCACATTGCCAATCTGGCCGGCAGCCCCGCCATTAAGAAGGGCATCCTG
CAGACAGTGAAGGTGGTGGACGAGCTCGTGAAAGTGATGGGCCGGCACAAGCCCGAGAACATCGTGATCG
AAATGGCCAGAGAGAACCAGACCACCCAGAAGGGACAGAAGAACAGCCGCGAGAGAATGAAGCGGATCGA
AGAGGGCATCAAAGAGCTGGGCAGCCAGATCCTGAAAGAACACCCCGTGGAAAACACCCAGCTGCAGAAC
GAGAAGCTGTACCTGTACTACCTGCAGAATGGGCGGGATATGTACGTGGACCAGGAACTGGACATCAACC
GGCTGTCCGACTACGATGTGGACCATATCGTGCCTCAGAGCTTTCTGAAGGACGACTCCATCGACAACAA
GGTGCTGACCAGAAGCGACAAGAACCGGGGCAAGAGCGACAACGTGCCCTCCGAAGAGGTCGTGAAGAAG
ATGAAGAACTACTGGCGGCAGCTGCTGAACGCCAAGCTGATTACCCAGAGAAAGTTCGACAATCTGACCA
AGGCCGAGAGAGGCGGCCTGAGCGAACTGGATAAGGCCGGCTTCATCAAGAGACAGCTGGTGGAAACCCG
GCAGATCACAAAGCACGTGGCACAGATCCTGGACTCCCGGATGAACACTAAGTACGACGAGAATGACAAG
CTGATCCGGGAAGTGAAAGTGATCACCCTGAAGTCCAAGCTGGTGTCCGATTTCCGGAAGGATTTCCAGT
TTTACAAAGTGCGCGAGATCAACAACTACCACCACGCCCACGACGCCTACCTGAACGCCGTCGTGGGAAC
CGCCCTGATCAAAAAGTACCCTAAGCTGGAAAGCGAGTTCGTGTACGGCGACTACAAGGTGTACGACGTG
CGGAAGATGATCGCCAAGAGCGAGCAGGAAATCGGCAAGGCTACCGCCAAGTACTTCTTCTACAGCAACA
TCATGAACTTTTTCAAGACCGAGATTACCCTGGCCAACGGCGAGATCCGGAAGCGGCCTCTGATCGAGAC
AAACGGCGAAACCGGGGAGATCGTGTGGGATAAGGGCCGGGATTTTGCCACCGTGCGGAAAGTGCTGAGC
ATGCCCCAAGTGAATATCGTGAAAAAGACCGAGGTGCAGACAGGCGGCTTCAGCAAAGAGTCTATCCTGC
CCAAGAGGAACAGCGATAAGCTGATCGCCAGAAAGAAGGACTGGGACCCTAAGAAGTACGGCGGCTTCGA
CAGCCCCACCGTGGCCTATTCTGTGCTGGTGGTGGCCAAAGTGGAAAAGGGCAAGTCCAAGAAACTGAAG
AGTGTGAAAGAGCTACTGGGGATCACCATCATGGAAAGAAGCAGCTTCGAGAAGAATCCCATCGACTTTC
TGGAAGCCAAGGGCTACAAAGAAGTGAAAAAGGACCTGATCATCAAGCTGCCTAAGTACTCCCTGTTCGA
GCTGGAAAACGGCCGGAAGAGAATGCTGGCCTCTGCCGGCGAACTGCAGAAGGGAAACGAACTGGCCCTG
CCCTCCAAATATGTGAACTTCCTGTACCTGGCCAGCCACTATGAGAAGCTGAAGGGCTCCCCCGAGGATA
ATGAGCAGAAACAGCTGTTTGTGGAACAGCACAAGCACTACCTGGACGAGATCATCGAGCAGATCAGCGA
GTTCTCCAAGAGAGTGATCCTGGCCGACGCTAATCTGGACAAAGTGCTGTCCGCCTACAACAAGCACCGG
GATAAGCCCATCAGAGAGCAGGCCGAGAATATCATCCACCTGTTTACCCTGACCAATCTGGGAGCCCCTG
CCGCCTTCAAGTACTTTGACACCACCATCGACCGGAAGAGGTACACCAGCACCAAAGAGGTGCTGGACGC
CACCCTGATCCACCAGAGCATCACCGGCCTGTACGAGACACGGATCGACCTGTCTCAGCTGGGAGGCGAC
AGCGGACCTAAGAAAAAGAGGAAGGTGGCGGCCGCTTCTGGAGGATCTAGCGGAGGATCCTCTGGCAGCG
AGACACCAGGAACAAGCGAGTCAGCAACACCAGAGAGCAGTGGCGGCAGCAGCGGCGGCAGCAGCAACGA
CGGGAAGCAGCAGTCAACATTTCTTTTTCACGACTACGAGACCTTCGGCACCCACCCCGCCCTGGATAGA
CCCGCTCAGTTCGCCGCCATCAGAACCGACAGCGAGTTCAACGTGATCGGCGAGCCTGAAGTGTTCTACT
GCAAGCCCGCTGACGATTACCTGCCTCAGCCTGGCGCTGTGCTGATCACCGGCATCACCCCTCAGGAGGC
CAGAGCCAAGGGCGAGAACGAGGCCGCCTTCGCTGCCCGGATCCACAGCCTGTTCACCGTGCCAAAGACC
TGTATCCTGGGATACAACAACGTGCGGTTCGACGACGAGGTGACCAGAAACATCTTCTACCGGAACTTCT
ACGACCCCTACGCCTGGAGCTGGCAACACGATAACAGCAGATGGGACCTGCTGGACGTGATGAGAGCATG
CTACGCCCTGCGGCCTGAGGGCATCAACTGGCCCGAGAACGATGACGGCCTGCCATCTTTTAGACTGGAA
CATCTGACCAAGGCCAACGGCATTGAGCATTCTAATGCCCACGACGCCATGGCCGATGTGTACGCCACAA
TCGCCATGGCCAAACTGGTGAAAACAAGACAGCCGCGGCTGTTTGACTACCTGTTTACACACAGAAACAA
GCACAAGCTGATGGCCCTGATCGACGTGCCCCAGATGAAACCTCTGGTCCATGTGTCCGGCATGTTCGGC
GCCTGGCGGGGCAACACCAGCTGGGTCGCCCCTCTGGCCTGGCACCCTGAGAACAGAAACGCTGTGATCA
TGGTGGACCTGGCCGGCGACATCAGCCCTCTGCTGGAACTGGACAGCGACACCCTGCGAGAAAGACTGTA
CACCGCCAAGACAGACCTGGGCGATAACGCCGCTGTTCCTGTGAAGCTGGTCCACATCAACAAGTGCCCC
GTGCTGGCTCAGGCCAATACCCTGCGTCCAGAAGATGCCGACCGGCTGGGAATTAACCGGCAGCACTGCC
TGGACAACCTGAAGATCCTGAGAGAGAATCCTCAAGTGCGGGAAAAAGTGGTGGCAATTTTCGCCGAGGC
CGAACCTTTCACACCTAGCGATAATGTGGACGCCCAGCTGTACAACGGCTTCTTCAGCGACGCTGATAGA
GCCGCTATGAAAATCGTGCTGGAAACGGAACCCAGAAACCTGCCTGCTCTCGATATCACATTCGTGGATA
AGAGAATCGAGAAGCTGCTGTTTAACTACAGAGCCAGAAATTTCCCCGGAACACTGGATTACGCCGAACA
GCAAAGATGGCTGGAACACCGGAGACAGGTGTTCACCCCTGAATTCCTGCAGGGCTACGCTGATGAGCTG
CAGATGCTGGTGCAGCAGTACGCCGATGACAAGGAAAAGGTGGCCCTGCTTAAAGCCCTGTGGCAGTACG
CCGAGGAAATCGTGCCTAAAAAGAAGCGTAAAGTAGGATCCGGCAGTGGAGAGGGCAGAGGAAGTCTGCT
AACATGCGGTGACGTCGAGGAGAATCCTGGCCCAATGGCCAAGCCTTTGTCTCAAGAAGAATCCACCCTC
ATTGAAAGAGCAACGGCTACAATCAACAGCATCCCCATCTCTGAAGACTACAGCGTCGCCAGCGCAGCTC
TCTCTAGCGACGGCCGCATCTTCACTGGTGTCAATGTATATCATTTTACTGGGGGACCTTGTGCAGAACT
CGTGGTGCTGGGCACTGCTGCTGCTGCGGCAGCTGGCAACCTGACTTGTATCGTCGCGATCGGAAATGAG
AACAGGGGCATCTTGAGCCCCTGCGGACGGTGCCGACAGGTGCTTCTCGATCTGCATCCTGGGATCAAAG
CCATAGTGAAGGACAGTGATGGACAGCCGACGGCAGTTGGGATTCGTGAATTGCTGCCCTCTGGTTATGT
GTGGGAGGGCGCTAGCGGCAGTGGAAGTGGCAGCGAGCTGATTAAGGAGAACATGCACATGAAGCTCTAC
ATGGAGGGCACCGTGGACAACCATCACTTCAAGTGCACATCCGAGGGCGAAGGCAAGCCCTACGAGGGCA
CCCAGACCATGAGAATCAAGGTGGTCGAGGGCGGCCCTCTCCCCTTCGCCTTCGACATCCTGGCTACTAG
CTTCCTCTACGGCAGCAAGACCTTCATCAACCACACCCAGGGCATCCCCGACTTCTTCAAGCAGTCCTTC
CCTGAGGGCTTCACATGGGAGAGAGTCACCACATACGAAGACGGGGGCGTGCTGACCGCTACCCAGGACA
CCAGCCTCCAGGACGGCTGCCTCATCTACAACGTCAAGATCAGAGGGGTGAACTTCACATCCAACGGCCC
TGTGATGCAGAAGAAAACACTCGGCTGGGAGGCCTTCACCGAAACGCTGTACCCCGCTGACGGCGGCCTG
GAAGGCAGAAACGACATGGCCCTGAAGCTCGTGGGCGGGAGCCATCTGATCGCAAACATCAAGACCACAT
ATAGATCCAAGAAACCCGCTAAGAACCTCAAGATGCCTGGCGTCTACTATGTGGACTACAGACTGGAAAG
AATCAAGGAGGCCAACAACGAGACCTACGTCGAGCAGCACGAGGTGGCAGTGGCCAGATACTGCGACCTC
CCTAGCAAACTGGGGCACAAGCTTAATTAAGAATTCGATATCAAGCTTATCGGTAATCAACCTCTGGATT
ACAAAATTTGTGAAAGATTGACTGGTATTCTTAACTATGTTGCTCCTTTTACGCTATGTGGATACGCTGC
TTTAATGCCTTTGTATCATGCTATTGCTTCCCGTATGGCTTTCATTTTCTCCTCCTTGTATAAATCCTGG
TTGCTGTCTCTTTATGAGGAGTTGTGGCCCGTTGTCAGGCAACGTGGCGTGGTGTGCACTGTGTTTGCTG
ACGCAACCCCCACTGGTTGGGGCATTGCCACCACCTGTCAGCTCCTTTCCGGGACTTTCGCTTTCCCCCT
CCCTATTGCCACGGCGGAACTCATCGCCGCCTGCCTTGCCCGCTGCTGGACAGGGGCTCGGCTGTTGGGC
ACTGACAATTCCGTGGTGTTGTCGGGGAAATCATCGTCCTTTCCTTGGCTGCTCGCCTGTGTTGCCACCT
GGATTCTGCGCGGGACGTCCTTCTGCTACGTCCCTTCGGCCCTCAATCCAGCGGACCTTCCTTCCCGCGG
CCTGCTGCCGGCTCTGCGGCCTCTTCCGCGTCTTCGCCTTCGCCCTCAGACGAGTCGGATCTCCCTTTGG
GCCGCCTCCCCGCATCGATACCGTCGACCTCGAGACCTAGAAAAACATGGAGCAATCACAAGTAGCAATA
CAGCAGCTACCAATGCTGATTGTGCCTGGCTAGAAGCACAAGAGGAGGAGGAGGTGGGTTTTCCAGTCAC
ACCTCAGGTACCTTTAAGACCAATGACTTACAAGGCAGCTGTAGATCTTAGCCACTTTTTAAAAGAAAAG
GGGGGACTGGAAGGGCTAATTCACTCCCAACGAAGACAAGATATCCTTGATCTGTGGATCTACCACACAC
AAGGCTACTTCCCTGATTGGCAGAACTACACACCAGGGCCAGGGATCAGATATCCACTGACCTTTGGATG
GTGCTACAAGCTAGTACCAGTTGAGCAAGAGAAGGTAGAAGAAGCCAATGAAGGAGAGAACACCCGCTTG
TTACACCCTGTGAGCCTGCATGGGATGGATGACCCGGAGAGAGAAGTATTAGAGTGGAGGTTTGACAGCC
GCCTAGCATTTCATCACATGGCCCGAGAGCTGCATCCGGACTGTACTGGGTCTCTCTGGTTAGACCAGAT
CTGAGCCTGGGAGCTCTCTGGCTAACTAGGGAACCCACTGCTTAAGCCTCAATAAAGCTTGCCTTGAGTG
CTTCAAGTAGTGTGTGCCCGTCTGTTGTGTGACTCTGGTAACTAGAGATCCCTCAGACCCTTTTAGTCAG
TGTGGAAAATCTCTAGCAGGGCCCGTTTAAACCCGCTGATCAGCCTCGACTGTGCCTTCTAGTTGCCAGC
CATCTGTTGTTTGCCCCTCCCCCGTGCCTTCCTTGACCCTGGAAGGTGCCACTCCCACTGTCCTTTCCTA
ATAAAATGAGGAAATTGCATCGCATTGTCTGAGTAGGTGTCATTCTATTCTGGGGGGTGGGGTGGGGCAG
GACAGCAAGGGGGAGGATTGGGAAGACAATAGCAGGCATGCTGGGGATGCGGTGGGCTCTATGGCTTCTG
AGGCGGAAAGAACCAGCTGGGGCTCTAGGGGGTATCCCC
[124 nt withheld, positions 14180-14303]
C
[91 nt withheld, positions 14305-14395]
A
[49 nt withheld, positions 14397-14445]
CCTTTGACGTTGGAGTCCACGTTCTTT
[37 nt withheld, positions 14473-14509]
ACCCTATCTCGGTCTATTCTTTTGATTTATAAGGGATTTTGCCGATTTCGGCCTATTGGTTAAAAAATGA
GCTGATTTAACAAAAATTTAACGCGAATTAATTCTGTGGAATGTGTGTCAGTTAGGGTGTGGAAAGTCCC
CAGGCTCCCCAGCAGGCAGAAGTATGCAAAGCATGCATCTCAATTAGTCAGCAACCAGGTGTGGAAAGTC
CCCAGGCTCCCCAGCAGGCAGAAGTATGCAAAGCATGCATCTCAATTAGTCAGCAACCATAGTCCCGCCC
CTAACTCCGCCCATCCCGCCCCTAACTCCGCCCAGTTCCGCCCATTCTCCGCCCCATGGCTGACTAATTT
TTTTTATTTATGCAGAGGCCGAGGCCGCCTCTGCCTCTGAGCTATTCCAGAAGTAGTGAGGAGGCTTTTT
TGGAGGCCTAGGCTTTTGCAAAAAGCTCCCGGGAGCTTGTATATCCATTTTCGGATCTGATCAGCACGTG
TTGACAATTAATCATCGGCATAGTATATCGGCATAGTATAATACGACAAGGTGAGGAACTAAACCATGGC
CAAGTTGACCAGTGCCGTTCCGGTGCTCACCGCGCGCGACGTCGCCGGAGCGGTCGAGTTCTGGACCGAC
CGGCTCGGGTTCTCCCGGGACTTCGTGGAGGACGACTTCGCCGGTGTGGTCCGGGACGACGTGACCCTGT
TCATCAGCGCGGTCCAGGACCAGGTGGTGCCGGACAACACCCTGGCCTGGGTGTGGGTGCGCGGCCTGGA
CGAGCTGTACGCCGAGTGGTCGGAGGTCGTGTCCACGAACTTCCGGGACGCCTCCGGGCCGGCCATGACC
GAGATCGGCGAGCAGCCGTGGGGGCGGGAGTTCGCCCTGCGCGACCCGGCCGGCAACTGCGTGCACTTCG
TGGCCGAGGAGCAGGACTGACACGTGCTACGAGATTTCGATTCCACCGCCGCCTTCTATGAAAGGTTGGG
CTTCGGAATCGTTTTCCGGGACGCCGGCTGGATGATCCTCCAGCGCGGGGATCTCATGCTGGAGTTCTTC
GCCCACCCCAACTTGTTTATTGCAGCTTATAATGGTTACAAATAAAGCAATAGCATCACAAATTTCACAA
ATAAAGCATTTTTTTCACTGCATTCTAGTTGTGGTTTGTCCAAACTCATCAATGTATCTTATCATGTCTG
TATACCGTCGACCTCTAGCTAGAGCTTGGCGTAATCATGGTCATAGCTGTTTCCTGTGTGAAATTGTTAT
CCGCTCACAATTCCACACAACATACGAGCCGGAAGCATAAAGTGTAAAGCCTGGGGTGCCTAATGAGTGA
GCTAACTCACATTAATTGCGTTGCGCTCACTGCCCGCTTTCCAGTCGGGAAACCTGTCGTGCCAGCTGCA
TTAATGAATCGGCCAACGCGCGGGGAGAGGCGGTTTGCGTATTGGGCGCTCTTCCGCTTCCTCGCTCACT
GACTCGCTGCGCTCGGTCGTTCGGCTGCGGCGAGCGGTATCAGCTCACTCAAAGGCGGTAATACGGTTAT
CCACAGAATCAGGGGATAACGCAGGAAAGAACATGTGAGCAAAAGGCCAGCAAAAGGCCAGGAACCGTAA
AAA
